Addgene plasmid #104172: p3s-eCas9-1.1
Purpose: eCas9-1.1 mammalian expression
Depositing lab: Jin-Soo Kim. Depositing organization: Institute for Basic Science. Publication: Rescue of high-specificity Cas9 variants using sgRNAs with matched 5' nucleotides. Kim S, Bae T, Hwang J, Kim JS. Genome Biol. 2017 Nov 15;18(1):218. doi: 10.1186/s13059-017-1355-3. PubMed 29141659.
Backbone
  Vector backbone: p3s
  Vector type: Mammalian Expression, CRISPR
Growth in bacteria
  Bacterial resistance: Ampicillin, 100 μg/mL
  Growth temperature: 37°C
  Growth strain: DH5alpha
  Copy number: High Copy
Gene/Insert
  Gene/Insert name: eCas9-1.1
  Mutation: K848A, K1003A, R1060A
  Promoter: CMV
  Tag / fusion protein: HA (N terminal on backbone)
  Cloning method: Restriction Enzyme; 5′ cloning site unknown (unknown if destroyed); 3′ cloning site unknown (unknown if destroyed)
  Sequencing primers: 5′ CMV-F
Terms and licenses: Academic/Nonprofit Terms; Industry Terms: Not Available to Industry
How to cite: p3s-eCas9-1.1 was a gift from Jin-Soo Kim (Addgene plasmid # 104172 ; http://n2t.net/addgene:104172 ; RRID:Addgene_104172)
