[The description below was written by a language model from this plasmid's Addgene catalogue record and pLannotate feature annotations shown in this document.]
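Description:
p3s-eCas9-1.1 is a 7.4 kb mammalian expression plasmid built on the p3s backbone for producing the enhanced-specificity Streptococcus pyogenes Cas9 variant eCas9-1.1 in transfected cells. It is maintained in E. coli as a high-copy plasmid through a ColE1/pUC-type origin of replication and is selected with ampicillin via a β-lactamase (AmpR) gene driven by its own bla promoter. No mammalian selection marker or viral packaging function appears in the feature table. The short annotated fragments of an HIV-1 LTR, lacI and the pBR322 bom region are small partial matches, most likely backbone remnants rather than functional elements.

The expression cassette consists of the human cytomegalovirus immediate early enhancer and promoter, followed by the Cas9 open reading frame and a bovine growth hormone polyadenylation signal. An SV40 large T antigen nuclear localization signal lies just upstream of the Cas9 coding sequence to direct the nuclease to the nucleus. The catalogue entry also lists an N-terminal HA epitope tag supplied by the backbone, although this tag is not separately annotated in the feature table. The Cas9 carries the substitutions K848A, K1003A and R1060A, which define eCas9-1.1. These changes are generally understood to weaken contacts with the non-target DNA strand and so reduce off-target cleavage. T7 and SP6 promoters flank the insert; the T7 promoter, in the sense orientation, could in principle support in vitro transcription. The plasmid encodes no guide RNA, so an sgRNA has to be supplied separately. The associated work concerned restoring activity of high-specificity Cas9 variants by using sgRNAs with matched 5′ nucleotides.
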