Features (pLannotate 1.2.2; 13 found; start..end, strand, type, name):
    130..509     +  enhancer       CMV enhancer: human cytomegalovirus immediate early enhancer
    510..713     +  promoter       CMV promoter: human cytomegalovirus (CMV) immediate early promoter
    709..742     +  LTR            5' LTR (truncated) (fragment): truncated 5' long terminal repeat (LTR) from HIV-1
    758..776     +  promoter       T7 promoter: promoter for bacteriophage T7 RNA polymerase
    838..858     +  CDS            SV40 NLS: nuclear localization signal of SV40 (simian virus 40) large T antigen
    886..4986    +  CDS            cas9: CAS9_STRP1 - Also known as csn1 From Streptococcus pyogenes serotype M1.
   5020..5038    -  promoter       SP6 promoter: promoter for bacteriophage SP6 RNA polymerase
   5064..5288    +  polyA_signal   bGH poly(A) signal: bovine growth hormone polyadenylation signal
   5307..5364    -  CDS            lacI (fragment): lac repressor; lacI; The lac repressor binds to the lac operator to inhibit transcription in E. coli. This inhibition can be relieved by adding lactose or isopropyl-β-D-thiogalactopyranoside (IPTG).
   5547..6135    -  rep_origin     ori: high-copy-number ColE1/pMB1/pBR322/pUC origin of replication
   6306..7166    -  CDS            AmpR: β-lactamase; bla; confers resistance to ampicillin, carbenicillin, and related antibiotics
   7167..7271    -  promoter       AmpR promoter: bla
   7330..7382    -  misc_feature   bom (fragment): basis of mobility region from pBR322
>Addgene plasmid #104172 | p3s-eCas9-1.1 | addgene full sequence | sequence record 199283 | Addgene NGS Result
TCGCTGAGTAGTGCGCGAGCAAAATTTAAGCTACAACAAGGCAAGGCTTGACCGACAATTGCATGAAGAA
TCTGCTTAGGGTTAGGCGTTTTGCGCTGCTTCGCGATGTACGGGCCAGATATACGCGTTGACATTGATTA
TTGACTAGTTATTAATAGTAATCAATTACGGGGTCATTAGTTCATAGCCCATATATGGAGTTCCGCGTTA
CATAACTTACGGTAAATGGCCCGCCTGGCTGACCGCCCAACGACCCCCGCCCATTGACGTCAATAATGAC
GTATGTTCCCATAGTAACGCCAATAGGGACTTTCCATTGACGTCAATGGGTGGAGTATTTACGGTAAACT
GCCCACTTGGCAGTACATCAAGTGTATCATATGCCAAGTACGCCCCCTATTGACGTCAATGACGGTAAAT
GGCCCGCCTGGCATTATGCCCAGTACATGACCTTATGGGACTTTCCTACTTGGCAGTACATCTACGTATT
AGTCATCGCTATTACCATGGTGATGCGGTTTTGGCAGTACATCAATGGGCGTGGATAGCGGTTTGACTCA
CGGGGATTTCCAAGTCTCCACCCCATTGACGTCAATGGGAGTTTGTTTTGGCACCAAAATCAACGGGACT
TTCCAAAATGTCGTAACAACTCCGCCCCATTGACGCAAATGGGCGGTAGGCGTGTACGGTGGGAGGTCTA
TATAAGCAGAGCTCTCTGGCTAACTAGAGAACCCACTGCTTACTGGCTTATCGAAATTAATACGACTCAC
TATAGGGAGACCCAAGCTTGCCACCATGGTGTACCCCTACGACGTGCCCGACTACGCCGAATTGCCTCCA
AAAAAGAAGAGAAAGGTAGGGATCCGAATTCCCGGGGAAAAACCGGACAAGAAGTACAGCATCGGCCTGG
ACATCGGTACCAACAGCGTGGGCTGGGCCGTGATCACCGACGAGTACAAGGTGCCCAGCAAGAAGTTCAA
GGTGCTGGGCAACACCGACCGCCACAGCATCAAGAAGAACCTGATCGGCGCCCTGCTGTTCGACAGCGGC
GAGACCGCCGAGGCCACCCGCCTGAAGCGCACCGCCCGCCGCCGCTACACCCGCCGCAAGAACCGCATCT
GCTACCTGCAGGAGATCTTCAGCAACGAGATGGCCAAGGTGGACGACAGCTTCTTCCACCGCCTGGAGGA
GAGCTTCCTGGTGGAGGAGGACAAGAAGCACGAGCGCCACCCCATCTTCGGCAACATCGTGGACGAGGTG
GCCTACCACGAGAAGTACCCCACCATCTACCACCTGCGCAAGAAGCTGGTGGACAGCACCGACAAGGCCG
ACCTGCGCCTGATCTACCTGGCCCTGGCCCACATGATCAAGTTCCGCGGCCACTTCCTGATCGAGGGCGA
CCTGAACCCCGACAACAGCGACGTGGACAAGCTGTTCATCCAGCTGGTGCAGACCTACAACCAGCTGTTC
GAGGAGAACCCCATCAACGCCAGCGGCGTGGACGCCAAGGCCATCCTGAGCGCCCGCCTGAGCAAGAGCC
GCCGCCTGGAGAACCTGATCGCCCAGCTGCCCGGCGAGAAGAAGAACGGCCTGTTCGGCAACCTGATCGC
CCTGAGCCTGGGCCTGACCCCCAACTTCAAGAGCAACTTCGACCTGGCCGAGGACGCCAAGCTGCAGCTG
AGCAAGGACACCTACGACGACGACCTGGACAACCTGCTGGCCCAGATCGGCGACCAGTACGCCGACCTGT
TCCTGGCCGCCAAGAACCTGAGCGACGCCATCCTGCTGAGCGACATCCTGCGCGTGAACACCGAGATCAC
CAAGGCCCCCCTGAGCGCCAGCATGATCAAGCGCTACGACGAGCACCACCAGGACCTGACCCTGCTGAAG
GCCCTGGTGCGCCAGCAGCTGCCCGAGAAGTACAAGGAGATCTTCTTCGACCAGAGCAAGAACGGCTACG
CCGGCTACATCGACGGCGGCGCCAGCCAGGAGGAGTTCTACAAGTTCATCAAGCCCATCCTGGAGAAGAT
GGACGGCACCGAGGAGCTGCTGGTGAAGCTGAACCGCGAGGACCTGCTGCGCAAGCAGCGCACCTTCGAC
AACGGCAGCATCCCCCACCAGATCCACCTGGGCGAGCTGCACGCCATCCTGCGCCGCCAGGAGGACTTCT
ACCCCTTCCTGAAGGACAACCGCGAGAAGATCGAGAAGATCCTGACCTTCCGCATCCCCTACTACGTGGG
CCCCCTGGCCCGCGGCAACAGCCGCTTCGCCTGGATGACCCGCAAGAGCGAGGAGACCATCACCCCCTGG
AACTTCGAGGAGGTGGTGGACAAGGGCGCCAGCGCCCAGAGCTTCATCGAGCGCATGACCAACTTCGACA
AGAACCTGCCCAACGAGAAGGTGCTGCCCAAGCACAGCCTGCTGTACGAGTACTTCACCGTGTACAACGA
GCTGACCAAGGTGAAGTACGTGACCGAGGGCATGCGCAAGCCCGCCTTCCTGAGCGGCGAGCAGAAGAAG
GCCATCGTGGACCTGCTGTTCAAGACCAACCGCAAGGTGACCGTGAAGCAGCTGAAGGAGGACTACTTCA
AGAAGATCGAGTGCTTCGACAGCGTGGAGATCAGCGGCGTGGAGGACCGCTTCAACGCCAGCCTGGGCAC
CTACCACGACCTGCTGAAGATCATCAAGGACAAGGACTTCCTGGACAACGAGGAGAACGAGGACATCCTG
GAGGACATCGTGCTGACCCTGACCCTGTTCGAGGACCGCGAGATGATCGAGGAGCGCCTGAAGACCTACG
CCCACCTGTTCGACGACAAGGTGATGAAGCAGCTGAAGCGCCGCCGCTACACCGGCTGGGGCCGCCTGAG
CCGCAAGCTTATCAACGGCATCCGCGACAAGCAGAGCGGCAAGACCATCCTGGACTTCCTGAAGAGCGAC
GGCTTCGCCAACCGCAACTTCATGCAGCTGATCCACGACGACAGCCTGACCTTCAAGGAGGACATCCAGA
AGGCCCAGGTGAGCGGCCAGGGCGACAGCCTGCACGAGCACATCGCCAACCTGGCCGGCAGCCCCGCCAT
CAAGAAGGGCATCCTGCAGACCGTGAAGGTGGTGGACGAGCTGGTGAAGGTGATGGGCCGCCACAAGCCC
GAGAACATCGTGATCGAGATGGCCCGCGAGAACCAGACCACCCAGAAGGGCCAGAAGAACAGCCGCGAGC
GCATGAAGCGCATCGAGGAGGGCATCAAGGAGCTGGGCAGCCAGATCCTGAAGGAGCACCCCGTGGAGAA
CACCCAGCTGCAGAACGAGAAGCTGTACCTGTACTACCTGCAGAACGGCCGCGACATGTACGTGGACCAG
GAGCTGGACATCAACCGCCTGAGCGACTACGACGTGGACCACATCGTGCCCCAGAGCTTCCTGGCCGACG
ACAGCATCGACAACAAGGTGCTGACCCGCAGCGACAAGAACCGCGGCAAGAGCGACAACGTGCCCAGCGA
GGAGGTGGTGAAGAAGATGAAGAACTACTGGCGCCAGCTGCTGAACGCCAAGCTGATCACCCAGCGCAAG
TTCGACAACCTGACCAAGGCCGAGCGCGGCGGCCTGAGCGAGCTGGACAAGGCCGGCTTCATCAAGCGCC
AGCTGGTGGAGACCCGCCAGATCACCAAGCACGTGGCCCAGATCCTGGACAGCCGCATGAACACCAAGTA
CGACGAGAACGACAAGCTGATCCGCGAGGTGAAGGTGATCACCCTGAAGAGCAAGCTGGTGAGCGACTTC
CGCAAGGACTTCCAGTTCTACAAGGTGCGCGAGATCAACAACTACCACCACGCCCACGACGCCTACCTGA
ACGCCGTGGTGGGCACCGCCCTGATCAAGAAGTACCCCGCCCTGGAGAGCGAGTTCGTGTACGGCGACTA
CAAGGTGTACGACGTGCGCAAGATGATCGCCAAGAGCGAGCAGGAGATCGGCAAGGCCACCGCCAAGTAC
TTCTTCTACAGCAACATCATGAACTTCTTCAAGACCGAGATCACCCTGGCCAACGGCGAGATCCGCAAGG
CCCCCCTGATCGAGACCAACGGCGAGACCGGCGAGATCGTGTGGGACAAGGGCCGCGACTTCGCCACCGT
GCGCAAGGTGCTGAGCATGCCCCAGGTGAACATCGTGAAGAAGACCGAGGTGCAGACCGGCGGCTTCAGC
AAGGAGAGCATCCTGCCCAAGCGCAACAGCGACAAGCTGATCGCCCGCAAGAAGGACTGGGACCCCAAGA
AGTACGGCGGCTTCGACAGCCCCACCGTGGCCTACAGCGTGCTGGTGGTGGCCAAGGTGGAGAAGGGCAA
GAGCAAGAAGCTGAAGAGCGTGAAGGAGCTGCTGGGCATCACCATCATGGAGCGCAGCAGCTTCGAGAAG
AACCCCATCGACTTCCTGGAGGCCAAGGGCTACAAGGAGGTGAAGAAGGACCTGATCATCAAGCTGCCCA
AGTACAGCCTGTTCGAGCTGGAGAACGGCCGCAAGCGCATGCTGGCCAGCGCCGGCGAGCTGCAGAAGGG
CAACGAGCTGGCCCTGCCCAGCAAGTACGTGAACTTCCTGTACCTGGCCAGCCACTACGAGAAGCTGAAG
GGCAGCCCCGAGGACAACGAGCAGAAGCAGCTGTTCGTGGAGCAGCACAAGCACTACCTGGACGAGATCA
TCGAGCAGATCAGCGAGTTCAGCAAGCGCGTGATCCTGGCCGACGCCAACCTGGACAAGGTGCTGAGCGC
CTACAACAAGCACCGCGACAAGCCCATCCGCGAGCAGGCCGAGAACATCATCCACCTGTTCACCCTGACC
AACCTGGGCGCCCCCGCCGCCTTCAAGTACTTCGACACCACCATCGACCGCAAGCGCTACACCAGCACCA
AGGAGGTGCTGGACGCCACCCTGATCCACCAGAGCATCACCGGTCTGTACGAGACCCGCATCGACCTGAG
CCAGCTGGGCGGCGACTAATAACTCGAGCATGCATCTAGAGGGCCCTATTCTATAGTGTCACCTAAATGC
TAGAGCTCGCTGATCAGCCTCGACTGTGCCTTCTAGTTGCCAGCCATCTGTTGTTTGCCCCTCCCCCGTG
CCTTCCTTGACCCTGGAAGGTGCCACTCCCACTGTCCTTTCCTAATAAAATGAGGAAATTGCATCGCATT
GTCTGAGTAGGTGTCATTCTATTCTGGGGGGTGGGGTGGGGCAGGACAGCAAGGGGGAGGATTGGGAAGA
CAATAGCAGGCATGCTGGGGATGCGGTGGGCTCTATGGCTTCTGAGGCGGAAAGAACCAGCTGCATTAAT
GAATCGGCCAACGCGCGGGGAGAGGCGGTTTGCGTATTGGGCGCTCTTCCGCTTCCTCGCTCACTGACTC
GCTGCGCTCGGTCGTTCGGCTGCGGCGAGCGGTATCAGCTCACTCAAAGGCGGTAATACGGTTATCCACA
GAATCAGGGGATAACGCAGGAAAGAACATGTGAGCAAAAGGCCAGCAAAAGGCCAGGAACCGTAAAAAGG
CCGCGTTGCTGGCGTTTTTCCATAGGCTCCGCCCCCCTGACGAGCATCACAAAAATCGACGCTCAAGTCA
GAGGTGGCGAAACCCGACAGGACTATAAAGATACCAGGCGTTTCCCCCTGGAAGCTCCCTCGTGCGCTCT
CCTGTTCCGACCCTGCCGCTTACCGGATACCTGTCCGCCTTTCTCCCTTCGGGAAGCGTGGCGCTTTCTC
ATAGCTCACGCTGTAGGTATCTCAGTTCGGTGTAGGTCGTTCGCTCCAAGCTGGGCTGTGTGCACGAACC
CCCCGTTCAGCCCGACCGCTGCGCCTTATCCGGTAACTATCGTCTTGAGTCCAACCCGGTAAGACACGAC
TTATCGCCACTGGCAGCAGCCACTGGTAACAGGATTAGCAGAGCGAGGTATGTAGGCGGTGCTACAGAGT
TCTTGAAGTGGTGGCCTAACTACGGCTACACTAGAAGAACAGTATTTGGTATCTGCGCTCTGCTGAAGCC
AGTTACCTTCGGAAAAAGAGTTGGTAGCTCTTGATCCGGCAAACAAACCACCGCTGGTAGCGGTGGTTTT
TTTGTTTGCAAGCAGCAGATTACGCGCAGAAAAAAAGGATCTCAAGAAGATCCTTTGATCTTTTCTACGG
GGTCTGACGCTCAGTGGAACGAAAACTCACGTTAAGGGATTTTGGTCATGAGATTATCAAAAAGGATCTT
CACCTAGATCCTTTTAAATTAAAAATGAAGTTTTAAATCAATCTAAAGTATATATGAGTAAACTTGGTCT
GACAGTTACCAATGCTTAATCAGTGAGGCACCTATCTCAGCGATCTGTCTATTTCGTTCATCCATAGTTG
CCTGACTCCCCGTCGTGTAGATAACTACGATACGGGAGGGCTTACCATCTGGCCCCAGTGCTGCAATGAT
ACCGCGAGACCCACGCTCACCGGCTCCAGATTTATCAGCAATAAACCAGCCAGCCGGAAGGGCCGAGCGC
AGAAGTGGTCCTGCAACTTTATCCGCCTCCATCCAGTCTATTAATTGTTGCCGGGAAGCTAGAGTAAGTA
GTTCGCCAGTTAATAGTTTGCGCAACGTTGTTGCCATTGCTACAGGCATCGTGGTGTCACGCTCGTCGTT
TGGTATGGCTTCATTCAGCTCCGGTTCCCAACGATCAAGGCGAGTTACATGATCCCCCATGTTGTGCAAA
AAAGCGGTTAGCTCCTTCGGTCCTCCGATCGTTGTCAGAAGTAAGTTGGCCGCAGTGTTATCACTCATGG
TTATGGCAGCACTGCATAATTCTCTTACTGTCATGCCATCCGTAAGATGCTTTTCTGTGACTGGTGAGTA
CTCAACCAAGTCATTCTGAGAATAGTGTATGCGGCGACCGAGTTGCTCTTGCCCGGCGTCAATACGGGAT
AATACCGCGCCACATAGCAGAACTTTAAAAGTGCTCATCATTGGAAAACGTTCTTCGGGGCGAAAACTCT
CAAGGATCTTACCGCTGTTGAGATCCAGTTCGATGTAACCCACTCGTGCACCCAACTGATCTTCAGCATC
TTTTACTTTCACCAGCGTTTCTGGGTGAGCAAAAACAGGAAGGCAAAATGCCGCAAAAAAGGGAATAAGG
GCGACACGGAAATGTTGAATACTCATACTCTTCCTTTTTCAATATTATTGAAGCATTTATCAGGGTTATT
GTCTCATGAGCGGATACATATTTGAATGTATTTAGAAAAATAAACAAATAGGGGTTCCGCGCACATTTCC
CCGAAAAGTGCCACCTGACGTCGACGGATCGGGAGATCTCCCGATCCCCTATGGTGCACTCTCAGTACAA
TCTGCTCTGATGCCGCATAGTTAAGCCAGTATCTGCTCCCTGCTTGTGTGTTGGAGG
